>Addgene plasmid #184756 | pcDNA-miR-21 toehold switch | addgene full sequence | sequence record 361946 | Addgene NGS Result
GTCGACGGATCGGGAGATCTCCCGATCCCCTATGGTGCACTCTCAGTACAATCTGCTCTGATGCCGCATA
GTTAAGCCAGTATCTGCTCCCTGCTTGTGTGTTGGAGGTCGCTGAGTAGTGCGCGAGCAAAATTTAAGCT
ACAACAAGGCAAGGCTTGACCGACAATTGCATGAAGAATCTGCTTAGGGTTAGGCGTTTTGCGCTGCTTC
GCGATGTACGGGCCAGATATACGCGTTGACATTGATTATTGACTAGTTATTAATAGTAATCAATTACGGG
GTCATTAGTTCATAGCCCATATATGGAGTTCCGCGTTACATAACTTACGGTAAATGGCCCGCCTGGCTGA
CCGCCCAACGACCCCCGCCCATTGACGTCAATAATGACGTATGTTCCCATAGTAACGCCAATAGGGACTT
TCCATTGACGTCAATGGGTGGAGTATTTACGGTAAACTGCCCACTTGGCAGTACATCAAGTGTATCATAT
GCCAAGTACGCCCCCTATTGACGTCAATGACGGTAAATGGCCCGCCTGGCATTATGCCCAGTACATGACC
TTATGGGACTTTCCTACTTGGCAGTACATCTACGTATTAGTCATCGCTATTACCATGGTGATGCGGTTTT
GGCAGTACATCAATGGGCGTGGATAGCGGTTTGACTCACGGGGATTTCCAAGTCTCCACCCCATTGACGT
CAATGGGAGTTTGTTTTGGCACCAAAATCAACGGGACTTTCCAAAATGTCGTAACAACTCCGCCCCATTG
ACGCAAATGGGCGGTAGGCGTGTACGGTGGGAGGTCTATATAAGCAGAGCTCTCTGGCTAACTAGAGAAC
CCACTGCTTACTGGCTTATCGAAATTAATACGACTCACTATAGGGAGACCCAAGCTTGGTACCGAGCTCG
GATCCACTAGTAACGGCCGCCAGTGTGCTGGAATTCTGCAGATATCCATCAAATTTTCAACATCAGTCTG
ATAAGCTATTTTCCATCAAGAACAGGCCACCATGGAAAATAGCTTATCAGAAATATATAAAAAAACACTG
GCGGCCGCTCGAGATGGCCTCCTCCGAGGACGTCATCAAGGAGTTCATGCGCTTCAAGGTGCGCATGGAG
GGCTCCGTGAACGGCCACGAGTTCGAGATCGAGGGCGAGGGCGAGGGCCGCCCCTACGAGGGCACCCAGA
CCGCCAAGCTGAAGGTGACCAAGGGCGGCCCCCTGCCCTTCGCCTGGGACATCCTGTCCCCTCAGTTCCA
GTACGGCTCCAAGGCCTACGTGAAGCACCCCGCCGACATCCCCGACTACTTGAAGCTGTCCTTCCCCGAG
GGCTTCAAGTGGGAGCGCGTGATGAACTTCGAGGACGGCGGCGTGGTGACCGTGACCCAGGACTCCTCCC
TGCAGGACGGCGAGTTCATCTACAAGGTGAAGCTGCGCGGCACCAACTTCCCCTCCGACGGCCCCGTAAT
GCAGAAGAAGACCATGGGCTGGGAGGCCTCCACCGAGCGGATGTACCCCGAGGACGGCGCCCTGAAGGGC
GAGATCAAGATGAGGCTGAAGCTGAAGGACGGCGGCCACTACGACGCCGAGGTCAAGACCACCTACATGG
CCAAGAAGCCCGTGCAGCTGCCCGGCGCCTACAAGACCGACATCAAGCTGGACATCACCTCCCACAACGA
GGACTACACCATCGTGGAACAGTACGAGCGCGCCGAGGGCCGCCACTCCACCGGCGCCTAATCTAGAGGG
CCCTATTCTATAGTGTCACCTAAATGCTAGAGCTCGCTGATCAGCCTCGACTGTGCCTTCTAGTTGCCAG
CCATCTGTTGTTTGCCCCTCCCCCGTGCCTTCCTTGACCCTGGAAGGTGCCACTCCCACTGTCCTTTCCT
AATAAAATGAGGAAATTGCATCGCATTGTCTGAGTAGGTGTCATTCTATTCTGGGGGGTGGGGTGGGGCA
GGACAGCAAGGGGGAGGATTGGGAAGACAATAGCAGGCATGCTGGGGATGCGGTGGGCTCTATGGCTTCT
GAGGCGGAAAGAACCAGCTGGGGCTCTAGGGGGTATCCCC
[124 nt withheld, positions 2071-2194]
C
[91 nt withheld, positions 2196-2286]
A
[49 nt withheld, positions 2288-2336]
CCTTTGACGTTGGAGTCCACGTTCTTT
[37 nt withheld, positions 2364-2400]
ACCCTATCTCGGTCTATTCTTTTGATTTATAAGGGATTTTGCCGATTTCGGCCTATTGGTTAAAAAATGA
GCTGATTTAACAAAAATTTAACGCGAATTAATTCTGTGGAATGTGTGTCAGTTAGGGTGTGGAAAGTCCC
CAGGCTCCCCAGCAGGCAGAAGTATGCAAAGCATGCATCTCAATTAGTCAGCAACCAGGTGTGGAAAGTC
CCCAGGCTCCCCAGCAGGCAGAAGTATGCAAAGCATGCATCTCAATTAGTCAGCAACCATAGTCCCGCCC
CTAACTCCGCCCATCCCGCCCCTAACTCCGCCCAGTTCCGCCCATTCTCCGCCCCATGGCTGACTAATTT
TTTTTATTTATGCAGAGGCCGAGGCCGCCTCTGCCTCTGAGCTATTCCAGAAGTAGTGAGGAGGCTTTTT
TGGAGGCCTAGGCTTTTGCAAAAAGCTCCCGGGAGCTTGTATATCCATTTTCGGATCTGATCAAGAGACA
GGATGAGGATCGTTTCGCATGATTGAACAAGATGGATTGCACGCAGGTTCTCCGGCCGCTTGGGTGGAGA
GGCTATTCGGCTATGACTGGGCACAACAGACAATCGGCTGCTCTGATGCCGCCGTGTTCCGGCTGTCAGC
GCAGGGGCGCCCGGTTCTTTTTGTCAAGACCGACCTGTCCGGTGCCCTGAATGAACTGCAGGACGAGGCA
GCGCGGCTATCGTGGCTGGCCACGACGGGCGTTCCTTGCGCAGCTGTGCTCGACGTTGTCACTGAAGCGG
GAAGGGACTGGCTGCTATTGGGCGAAGTGCCGGGGCAGGATCTCCTGTCATCTCACCTTGCTCCTGCCGA
GAAAGTATCCATCATGGCTGATGCAATGCGGCGGCTGCATACGCTTGATCCGGCTACCTGCCCATTCGAC
CACCAAGCGAAACATCGCATCGAGCGAGCACGTACTCGGATGGAAGCCGGTCTTGTCGATCAGGATGATC
TGGACGAAGAGCATCAGGGGCTCGCGCCAGCCGAACTGTTCGCCAGGCTCAAGGCGCGCATGCCCGACGG
CGAGGATCTCGTCGTGACCCATGGCGATGCCTGCTTGCCGAATATCATGGTGGAAAATGGCCGCTTTTCT
GGATTCATCGACTGTGGCCGGCTGGGTGTGGCGGACCGCTATCAGGACATAGCGTTGGCTACCCGTGATA
TTGCTGAAGAGCTTGGCGGCGAATGGGCTGACCGCTTCCTCGTGCTTTACGGTATCGCCGCTCCCGATTC
GCAGCGCATCGCCTTCTATCGCCTTCTTGACGAGTTCTTCTGAGCGGGACTCTGGGGTTCGAAATGACCG
ACCAAGCGACGCCCAACCTGCCATCACGAGATTTCGATTCCACCGCCGCCTTCTATGAAAGGTTGGGCTT
CGGAATCGTTTTCCGGGACGCCGGCTGGATGATCCTCCAGCGCGGGGATCTCATGCTGGAGTTCTTCGCC
CACCCCAACTTGTTTATTGCAGCTTATAATGGTTACAAATAAAGCAATAGCATCACAAATTTCACAAATA
AAGCATTTTTTTCACTGCATTCTAGTTGTGGTTTGTCCAAACTCATCAATGTATCTTATCATGTCTGTAT
ACCGTCGACCTCTAGCTAGAGCTTGGCGTAATCATGGTCATAGCTGTTTCCTGTGTGAAATTGTTATCCG
CTCACAATTCCACACAACATACGAGCCGGAAGCATAAAGTGTAAAGCCTGGGGTGCCTAATGAGTGAGCT
AACTCACATTAATTGCGTTGCGCTCACTGCCCGCTTTCCAGTCGGGAAACCTGTCGTGCCAGCTGCATTA
ATGAATCGGCCAACGCGCGGGGAGAGGCGGTTTGCGTATTGGGCGCTCTTCCGCTTCCTCGCTCACTGAC
TCGCTGCGCTCGGTCGTTCGGCTGCGGCGAGCGGTATCAGCTCACTCAAAGGCGGTAATACGGTTATCCA
CAGAATCAGGGGATAACGCAGGAAAGAACATGTGAGCAAAAGGCCAGCAAAAGGCCAGGAACCGTAAAAA
GGCCGCGTTGCTGGCGTTTTTCCATAGGCTCCGCCCCCCTGACGAGCATCACAAAAATCGACGCTCAAGT
CAGAGGTGGCGAAACCCGACAGGACTATAAAGATACCAGGCGTTTCCCCCTGGAAGCTCCCTCGTGCGCT
CTCCTGTTCCGACCCTGCCGCTTACCGGATACCTGTCCGCCTTTCTCCCTTCGGGAAGCGTGGCGCTTTC
TCATAGCTCACGCTGTAGGTATCTCAGTTCGGTGTAGGTCGTTCGCTCCAAGCTGGGCTGTGTGCACGAA
CCCCCCGTTCAGCCCGACCGCTGCGCCTTATCCGGTAACTATCGTCTTGAGTCCAACCCGGTAAGACACG
ACTTATCGCCACTGGCAGCAGCCACTGGTAACAGGATTAGCAGAGCGAGGTATGTAGGCGGTGCTACAGA
GTTCTTGAAGTGGTGGCCTAACTACGGCTACACTAGAAGAACAGTATTTGGTATCTGCGCTCTGCTGAAG
CCAGTTACCTTCGGAAAAAGAGTTGGTAGCTCTTGATCCGGCAAACAAACCACCGCTGGTAGCGGTGGTT
TTTTTGTTTGCAAGCAGCAGATTACGCGCAGAAAAAAAGGATCTCAAGAAGATCCTTTGATCTTTTCTAC
GGGGTCTGACGCTCAGTGGAACGAAAACTCACGTTAAGGGATTTTGGTCATGAGATTATCAAAAAGGATC
TTCACCTAGATCCTTTTAAATTAAAAATGAAGTTTTAAATCAATCTAAAGTATATATGAGTAAACTTGGT
CTGACAGTTACCAATGCTTAATCAGTGAGGCACCTATCTCAGCGATCTGTCTATTTCGTTCATCCATAGT
TGCCTGACTCCCCGTCGTGTAGATAACTACGATACGGGAGGGCTTACCATCTGGCCCCAGTGCTGCAATG
ATACCGCGAGACCCACGCTCACCGGCTCCAGATTTATCAGCAATAAACCAGCCAGCCGGAAGGGCCGAGC
GCAGAAGTGGTCCTGCAACTTTATCCGCCTCCATCCAGTCTATTAATTGTTGCCGGGAAGCTAGAGTAAG
TAGTTCGCCAGTTAATAGTTTGCGCAACGTTGTTGCCATTGCTACAGGCATCGTGGTGTCACGCTCGTCG
TTTGGTATGGCTTCATTCAGCTCCGGTTCCCAACGATCAAGGCGAGTTACATGATCCCCCATGTTGTGCA
AAAAAGCGGTTAGCTCCTTCGGTCCTCCGATCGTTGTCAGAAGTAAGTTGGCCGCAGTGTTATCACTCAT
GGTTATGGCAGCACTGCATAATTCTCTTACTGTCATGCCATCCGTAAGATGCTTTTCTGTGACTGGTGAG
TACTCAACCAAGTCATTCTGAGAATAGTGTATGCGGCGACCGAGTTGCTCTTGCCCGGCGTCAATACGGG
ATAATACCGCGCCACATAGCAGAACTTTAAAAGTGCTCATCATTGGAAAACGTTCTTCGGGGCGAAAACT
CTCAAGGATCTTACCGCTGTTGAGATCCAGTTCGATGTAACCCACTCGTGCACCCAACTGATCTTCAGCA
TCTTTTACTTTCACCAGCGTTTCTGGGTGAGCAAAAACAGGAAGGCAAAATGCCGCAAAAAAGGGAATAA
GGGCGACACGGAAATGTTGAATACTCATACTCTTCCTTTTTCAATATTATTGAAGCATTTATCAGGGTTA
TTGTCTCATGAGCGGATACATATTTGAATGTATTTAGAAAAATAAACAAATAGGGGTTCCGCGCACATTT
CCCCGAAAAGTGCCACCTGAC
Features (pLannotate 1.2.2; 21 found; start..end, strand, type, name):
     31..83      -  misc_feature   bom (fragment): basis of mobility region from pBR322
    238..617     +  enhancer       CMV enhancer: human cytomegalovirus immediate early enhancer
    618..821     +  promoter       CMV promoter: human cytomegalovirus (CMV) immediate early promoter
    817..850     +  LTR            5' LTR (truncated) (fragment): truncated 5' long terminal repeat (LTR) from HIV-1
    866..884     +  promoter       T7 promoter: promoter for bacteriophage T7 RNA polymerase
   1064..1741    +  CDS            mRFP1: monomeric derivative of DsRed (Campbell et al., 2002) mammalian codon-optimized
   1757..1775    -  promoter       SP6 promoter: promoter for bacteriophage SP6 RNA polymerase
   1801..2025    +  polyA_signal   bGH poly(A) signal: bovine growth hormone polyadenylation signal
   2029..2050    +  promoter       SV40 promoter (fragment): SV40 enhancer and early promoter
   2071..2499    +  rep_origin     f1 ori (sequence partly withheld): f1 bacteriophage origin of replication; arrow indicates direction of (+) strand synthesis
   2513..2842    +  promoter       SV40 promoter: SV40 enhancer and early promoter
   2909..3700    +  CDS            neo: KKA2_KLEPN - Also known as kan, nptII. Experimental evidence at protein level: Swiss-Prot protein existence level 1. Resistance to kanamycin, neomycin, paromomycin, ribostamycin, butirosin and gentamicin B. From Klebsiella pneumoniae.
   3724..3882    +  CDS            ble (fragment): BLE_KLEPN - Experimental evidence at protein level: Swiss-Prot protein existence level 1. Binding protein with a strong affinity to the bleomycin family of antibiotics. Binds to CL990; an antimitotic-antibiotic compound. From Klebsiella pneumoniae.
   3877..3998    +  polyA_signal   SV40 poly(A) signal: SV40 polyadenylation signal
   4071..4087    -  protein_bind   lac operator: The lac repressor binds to the lac operator to inhibit transcription in E. coli. This inhibition can be relieved by adding lactose or isopropyl-β-D-thiogalactopyranoside (IPTG). lac repressor encoded by lacI
   4095..4125    -  promoter       lac promoter: promoter for the E. coli lac operon
   4140..4161    -  protein_bind   CAP binding site: CAP binding activates transcription in the presence of cAMP. E. coli catabolite activator protein
   4174..4266    -  CDS            lacI (fragment): lac repressor; lacI; The lac repressor binds to the lac operator to inhibit transcription in E. coli. This inhibition can be relieved by adding lactose or isopropyl-β-D-thiogalactopyranoside (IPTG).
   4449..5037    -  rep_origin     ori: high-copy-number ColE1/pMB1/pBR322/pUC origin of replication
   5208..6068    -  CDS            AmpR: β-lactamase; bla; confers resistance to ampicillin, carbenicillin, and related antibiotics
   6069..6173    -  promoter       AmpR promoter: bla
