[The description below was written by a language model from this plasmid's Addgene catalogue record and pLannotate feature annotations shown in this document.]
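Description:
pcDNA-miR-21 toehold switch is a mammalian expression plasmid built on the pcDNA 3.0 backbone that acts as a genetically encoded sensor for the microRNA miR-21, with red fluorescence as the readout. It is propagated in E. coli through a high-copy ColE1/pUC-type origin and selected with ampicillin via the β-lactamase gene and its native promoter. An f1 origin is also present. For mammalian cells, the backbone carries an SV40 early promoter driving the neomycin phosphotransferase gene, followed by an SV40 polyadenylation signal, a cassette that normally permits G418 selection of stable transfectants. Short annotated fragments of bom, lac regulatory elements, lacI, ble and an HIV-1 LTR appear to be backbone remnants or partial sequence matches rather than functional parts.

The payload is a single transcription unit in which the CMV immediate early enhancer and promoter drive a mammalian codon-optimized mRFP1 coding sequence, terminated by the bovine growth hormone polyadenylation signal. T7 and SP6 promoters flank the insert, as is usual for pcDNA vectors. The catalogue lists the miR-21 toehold switch as an element placed upstream (N-terminal side) of the RFP. The feature table does not annotate it, but an unannotated stretch between the T7 promoter and the start of mRFP1 is the likely location. In general, a toehold switch is a structured RNA leader that holds translation of the downstream reporter in check until a complementary trigger RNA binds the exposed toehold and opens the hairpin. The record does not describe the details of this mammalian design. The stated purpose is to express a miR-21 sensor with RFP output, for detecting this microRNA in mammalian cells.
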