Addgene plasmid #184756: pcDNA-miR-21 toehold switch
Purpose: Expresses miR-21 sensor with RFP output
Depositing lab: Allen Liu. Depositing organization: University of Michigan. Publication: A Novel Synthetic Toehold Switch for MicroRNA Detection in Mammalian Cells. Wang S, Emery NJ, Liu AP. ACS Synth Biol. 2019 May 17;8(5):1079-1088. doi: 10.1021/acssynbio.8b00530. Epub 2019 May 6. PubMed 31039307.
Backbone
  Vector backbone: pcDNA 3.0
  Vector type: Mammalian Expression
Growth in bacteria
  Bacterial resistance: Ampicillin, 100 μg/mL
  Growth temperature: 37°C
  Growth strain: DH5alpha
  Copy number: Unknown
Gene/Insert
  Gene/Insert name: Red Fluorescence Protein
  Promoter: CMV
  Tag / fusion protein: miR-21 toehold switch (N terminal on insert)
  Cloning method: Unknown
  Sequencing primers: 5′ CMV
Terms and licenses: Academic/Nonprofit Terms; Industry Terms: Not Available to Industry
How to cite: pcDNA-miR-21 toehold switch was a gift from Allen Liu (Addgene plasmid # 184756 ; http://n2t.net/addgene:184756 ; RRID:Addgene_184756)
